>Addgene plasmid #142356 | TFORF2677 | addgene full sequence | sequence record 454971 | Addgene NGS Result
TTAATGTAGTCTTATGCAATACTCTTGTAGTCTTGCAACATGGTAACGATGAGTTAGCAACATGCCTTAC
AAGGAGAGAAAAAGCACCGTGCATGCCGATTGGTGGAAGTAAGGTGGTACGATCGTGCCTTATTAGGAAG
GCAACAGACGGGTCTGACATGGATTGGACGAACCACTGAATTGCCGCATTGCAGAGATATTGTATTTAAG
TGCCTAGCTCGATACATAAACGGGTCTCTCTGGTTAGACCAGATCTGAGCCTGGGAGCTCTCTGGCTAAC
TAGGGAACCCACTGCTTAAGCCTCAATAAAGCTTGCCTTGAGTGCTTCAAGTAGTGTGTGCCCGTCTGTT
GTGTGACTCTGGTAACTAGAGATCCCTCAGACCCTTTTAGTCAGTGTGGAAAATCTCTAGCAGTGGCGCC
CGAACAGGGACTTGAAAGCGAAAGGGAAACCAGAGGAGCTCTCTCGACGCAGGACTCGGCTTGCTGAAGC
GCGCACGGCAAGAGGCGAGGGGCGGCGACTGGTGAGTACGCCAAAAATTTTGACTAGCGGAGGCTAGAAG
GAGAGAGATGGGTGCGAGAGCGTCAGTATTAAGCGGGGGAGAATTAGATCGCGATGGGAAAAAATTCGGT
TAAGGCCAGGGGGAAAGAAAAAATATAAATTAAAACATATAGTATGGGCAAGCAGGGAGCTAGAACGATT
CGCAGTTAATCCTGGCCTGTTAGAAACATCAGAAGGCTGTAGACAAATACTGGGACAGCTACAACCATCC
CTTCAGACAGGATCAGAAGAACTTAGATCATTATATAATACAGTAGCAACCCTCTATTGTGTGCATCAAA
GGATAGAGATAAAAGACACCAAGGAAGCTTTAGACAAGATAGAGGAAGAGCAAAACAAAAGTAAGACCAC
CGCACAGCAAGCGGCCGCTGATCTTCAGACCTGGAGGAGGAGATATGAGGGACAATTGGAGAAGTGAATT
ATATAAATATAAAGTAGTAAAAATTGAACCATTAGGAGTAGCACCCACCAAGGCAAAGAGAAGAGTGGTG
CAGAGAGAAAAAAGAGCAGTGGGAATAGGAGCTTTGTTCCTTGGGTTCTTGGGAGCAGCAGGAAGCACTA
TGGGCGCAGCGTCAATGACGCTGACGGTACAGGCCAGACAATTATTGTCTGGTATAGTGCAGCAGCAGAA
CAATTTGCTGAGGGCTATTGAGGCGCAACAGCATCTGTTGCAACTCACAGTCTGGGGCATCAAGCAGCTC
CAGGCAAGAATCCTGGCTGTGGAAAGATACCTAAAGGATCAACAGCTCCTGGGGATTTGGGGTTGCTCTG
GAAAACTCATTTGCACCACTGCTGTGCCTTGGAATGCTAGTTGGAGTAATAAATCTCTGGAACAGATTTG
GAATCACACGACCTGGATGGAGTGGGACAGAGAAATTAACAATTACACAAGCTTAATACACTCCTTAATT
GAAGAATCGCAAAACCAGCAAGAAAAGAATGAACAAGAATTATTGGAATTAGATAAATGGGCAAGTTTGT
GGAATTGGTTTAACATAACAAATTGGCTGTGGTATATAAAATTATTCATAATGATAGTAGGAGGCTTGGT
AGGTTTAAGAATAGTTTTTGCTGTACTTTCTATAGTGAATAGAGTTAGGCAGGGATATTCACCATTATCG
TTTCAGACCCACCTCCCAACCCCGAGGGGACCCATGCATTGCATCTCAATTAGTCAGCAACCAGGTGTGG
AAAGTCCCCAGGCTCCCCAGCAGGCAGAAGTATGCAAAGCATGCGTCTCAATTAGTCAGCAACCATAGTC
CCGCCCCTAACTCCGCCCATCCCGCCCCTAACTCCGCCCAGTTCCGCCCATTCTCCGCCCCATGGCTGAC
TAATTTTTTTTATTTATGCAGAGGCCGAGGCCGCCTCGGCCTCTGAGCTATTCCAGAAGTAGTGAGGAGG
CTTTTTTGGAGGCCTAGGCTTTTGCAAAAAGCTTTCTAGAGGTACCACCGGAGCTTACCATGACCGAGTA
CAAGCCCACGGTGCGCCTCGCCACCCGCGACGACGTCCCCAGGGCCGTACGCACCCTCGCCGCCGCGTTC
GCCGACTACCCCGCCACGCGCCACACCGTCGATCCGGACCGCCACATCGAGCGGGTCACCGAGCTGCAAG
AACTCTTCCTCACGCGCGTCGGGCTCGACATCGGCAAGGTGTGGGTCGCGGACGACGGCGCCGCCGTGGC
GGTCTGGACCACGCCGGAGAGCGTCGAAGCGGGGGCGGTGTTCGCCGAGATCGGCCCGCGCATGGCCGAG
TTGAGCGGTTCCCGGCTGGCCGCGCAGCAACAGATGGAAGGCCTCCTGGCGCCGCACCGGCCCAAGGAGC
CCGCGTGGTTCCTGGCCACCGTCGGCGTCTCGCCCGACCACCAGGGCAAGGGTCTGGGCAGCGCCGTCGT
GCTCCCCGGAGTGGAGGCGGCCGAGCGCGCCGGGGTGCCCGCCTTCCTGGAGACCTCCGCGCCCCGCAAC
CTCCCCTTCTACGAGCGGCTCGGCTTCACCGTCACCGCCGACGTCGAGGTGCCCGAAGGACCGCGCACCT
GGTGCATGACCCGCAAGCCCGGTGCCAGTTAACGAATTCTAGATCTTGAGACAAATGGCAGTATTCATCC
ACAATTTTAAAAGAAAAGGGGGGATTGGGGGGTACAGTGCAGGGGAAAGAATAGTAGACATAATAGCAAC
AGACATACAAACTAAAGAATTACAAAAACAAATTACAAAAATTCAAAATTTTCGGGTTTATTACAGGGAC
AGCAGAGATCCACTTTGGCGCCGGCTCGAGGCCTGCAGGTGCAAAGATGGATAAAGTTTTAAACAGAGAG
GAATCTTTGCAGCTAATGGACCTTCTAGGTCTTGAAAGGAGTGGGAATTGGCTCCGGTGCCCGTCAGTGG
GCAGAGCGCACATCGCCCACAGTCCCCGAGAAGTTGGGGGGAGGGGTCGGCAATTGAACCGGTGCCTAGA
GAAGGTGGCGCGGGGTAAACTGGGAAAGTGATGTCGTGTACTGGCTCCGCCTTTTTCCCGAGGGTGGGGG
AGAACCGTATATAAGTGCAGTAGTCGCCGTGAACGTTCTTTTTCGCAACGGGTTTGCCGCCAGAACACAG
GTAAGTGCCGTGTGTGGTTCCCGCGGGCCTGGCCTCTTTACGGGTTATGGCCCTTGCGTGCCTTGAATTA
CTTCCACCTGGCTGCAGTACGTGATTCTTGATCCCGAGCTTCGGGTTGGAAGTGGGTGGGAGAGTTCGAG
GCCTTGCGCTTAAGGAGCCCCTTCGCCTCGTGCTTGAGTTGAGGCCTGGCCTGGGCGCTGGGGCCGCCGC
GTGCGAATCTGGTGGCACCTTCGCGCCTGTCTCGCTGCTTTCGATAAGTCTCTAGCCATTTAAAATTTTT
GATGACCTGCTGCGACGCTTTTTTTCTGGCAAGATAGTCTTGTAAATGCGGGCCAAGATCTGCACACTGG
TATTTCGGTTTTTGGGGCCGCGGGCGGCGACGGGGCCCGTGCGTCCCAGCGCACATGTTCGGCGAGGCGG
GGCCTGCGAGCGCGGCCACCGAGAATCGGACGGGGGTAGTCTCAAGCTGGCCGGCCTGCTCTGGTGCCTG
GCCTCGCGCCGCCGTGTATCGCCCCGCCCTGGGCGGCAAGGCTGGCCCGGTCGGCACCAGTTGCGTGAGC
GGAAAGATGGCCGCTTCCCGGCCCTGCTGCAGGGAGCTCAAAATGGAGGACGCGGCGCTCGGGAGAGCGG
GCGGGTGAGTCACCCACACAAAGGAAAAGGGCCTTTCCGTCCTCAGCCGTCGCTTCATGTGACTCCACGG
AGTACCGGGCGCCGTCCAGGCACCTCGATTAGTTCTCGAGCTTTTGGAGTACGTCGTCTTTAGGTTGGGG
GGAGGGGTTTTATGCGATGGAGTTTCCCCACACTGAGTGGGTGGAGACTGAAGTTAGGCCAGCTTGGCAC
TTGATGTAATTCTCCTTGGAATTTGCCCTTTTTGAGTTTGGATCTTGGTTCATTCTCAAGCCTCAGACAG
TGGTTCAAAGTTTTTTTCTTCCATTTCAGGTGTCGTGAGGCTAGCACCGCCACCATGACTAAAAGAGAAG
CAGAGGAGCTGATAGAAATTGAGATTGATGGAACAGAGAAAGCAGAGTGCACAGAAGAAAGCATTGTAGA
ACAAACCTACGCGCCAGCTGAATGTGTAAGCCAGGCCATAGACATCAATGAACCAATAGGCAATTTAAAG
AAACTGCTAGAACCAAGACTACAGTGTTCTTTGGATGCTCATGAAATTTGTCTGCAAGATATCCAGCTGG
ATCCAGAACGAAGTTTATTTGACCAAGGAGTAAAAACAGATGGAACTGTACAGCTTAGTGTACAGGTAAT
TTCTTACCAAGGAATTGAACCAAAGTTAAACATCCTTGAAATTGTTAAACCTGCGGACACTGTTGAGGTT
GTTATTGATCCAGATGCCCACCATGCTGAATCAGAAGCACATCTTGTTGAAGAAGCTCAAGTGATAACTC
TTGATGGCACAAAACACATCACAACCATTTCAGATGAAACTTCAGAACAAGTGACAAGATGGGCTGCTGC
ACTGGAAGGCTATAGGAAAGAACAAGAACGCCTTGGGATACCCTATGATCCCATACAGTGGTCCACAGAC
CAAGTCCTGCATTGGGTGGTTTGGGTAATGAAGGAATTCAGCATGACCGATATAGACCTCACCACACTCA
ACATTTCGGGGAGAGAATTATGTAGTCTCAACCAAGAAGATTTTTTTCAGCGGGTTCCTCGGGGAGAAAT
TCTCTGGAGTCATCTGGAACTTCTCCGAAAATATGTATTGGCAAGTCAAGAACAACAGATGAATGAAATA
GTTACAATTGATCAACCTGTGCAAATTATTCCAGCATCAGTGCAATCTGCTACACCTACTACCATTAAAG
TTATAAATAGTAGTGCGAAAGCAGCCAAAGTACAAAGAGCGCCGAGGATTTCAGGAGAAGATAGAAGCTC
ACCTGGGAACAGAACAGGAAACAATGGCCAAATCCAACTATGGCAGTTTTTGCTAGAACTTCTTACTGAT
AAGGACGCTCGAGACTGCATTTCTTGGGTTGGTGATGAAGGTGAATTTAAGCTAAATCAGCCTGAACTGG
TTGCACAGAAATGGGGACAGCGTAAAAATAAGCCTACGATGAACTATGAGAAACTCAGTCGTGCATTAAG
ATATTATTACGATGGGGACATGATTTGTAAAGTTCAAGGCAAGAGATTTGTGTACAAGTTTGTCTGTGAC
TTGAAGACTCTTATTGGATACAGTGCAGCGGAGTTGAACCGTTTGGTCACAGAATGTGAACAGAAGAAAC
TTGCAAAGATGCAGCTCCATGGAATTGCCCAGCCAGTCACAGCAGTAGCTCTGGCTACTGCTTCTCTGCA
AACGGAAAAGGATAATTAGTAATGAACTAGTCCGTAACTTGAAAGTATTTCGATTTCTTGGCTTTATATA
TCTTGTGGAAAGGACGACTGGAACCTTTGCCAACCTCGAAAACGCGTTAAGTCGACAATCAACCTCTGGA
TTACAAAATTTGTGAAAGATTGACTGGTATTCTTAACTATGTTGCTCCTTTTACGCTATGTGGATACGCT
GCTTTAATGCCTTTGTATCATGCTATTGCTTCCCGTATGGCTTTCATTTTCTCCTCCTTGTATAAATCCT
GGTTGCTGTCTCTTTATGAGGAGTTGTGGCCCGTTGTCAGGCAACGTGGCGTGGTGTGCACTGTGTTTGC
TGACGCAACCCCCACTGGTTGGGGCATTGCCACCACCTGTCAGCTCCTTTCCGGGACTTTCGCTTTCCCC
CTCCCTATTGCCACGGCGGAACTCATCGCCGCCTGCCTTGCCCGCTGCTGGACAGGGGCTCGGCTGTTGG
GCACTGACAATTCCGTGGTGTTGTCGGGGAAATCATCGTCCTTTCCTTGGCTGCTCGCCTGTGTTGCCAC
CTGGATTCTGCGCGGGACGTCCTTCTGCTACGTCCCTTCGGCCCTCAATCCAGCGGACCTTCCTTCCCGC
GGCCTGCTGCCGGCTCTGCGGCCTCTTCCGCGTCTTCGCCTTCGCCCTCAGACGAGTCGGATCTCCCTTT
GGGCCGCCTCCCCGCGTCGACTTTAAGACCAATGACTTACAAGGCAGCTGTAGATCTTAGCCACTTTTTA
AAAGAAAAGGGGGGACTGGAAGGGCTAATTCACTCCCAACGAAGACAAGATCTGCTTTTTGCTTGTACTG
GGTCTCTCTGGTTAGACCAGATCTGAGCCTGGGAGCTCTCTGGCTAACTAGGGAACCCACTGCTTAAGCC
TCAATAAAGCTTGCCTTGAGTGCTTCAAGTAGTGTGTGCCCGTCTGTTGTGTGACTCTGGTAACTAGAGA
TCCCTCAGACCCTTTTAGTCAGTGTGGAAAATCTCTAGCAGTACGTATAGTAGTTCATGTCATCTTATTA
TTCAGTATTTATAACTTGCAAAGAAATGAATATCAGAGAGTGAGAGGAACTTGTTTATTGCAGCTTATAA
TGGTTACAAATAAAGCAATAGCATCACAAATTTCACAAATAAAGCATTTTTTTCACTGCATTCTAGTTGT
GGTTTGTCCAAACTCATCAATGTATCTTATCATGTCTGGCTCTAGCTATCCCGCCCCTAACTCCGCCCAT
CCCGCCCCTAACTCCGCCCAGTTCCGCCCATTCTCCGCCCCATGGCTGACTAATTTTTTTTATTTATGCA
GAGGCCGAGGCCGCCTCGGCCTCTGAGCTATTCCAGAAGTAGTGAGGAGGCTTTTTTGGAGGCCTAGGGA
CGTACCCAATTCGCCCTATAGTGAGTCGTATTACGCGCGCTCACTGGCCGTCGTTTTACAACGTCGTGAC
TGGGAAAACCCTGGCGTTACCCAACTTAATCGCCTTGCAGCACATCCCCCTTTCGCCAGCTGGCGTAATA
GCGAAGAGGCCCGCACCGATCGCCCTTCCCAACAGTTGCGCAGCCTGAATGGCGAATGGG
[124 nt withheld, positions 7061-7184]
C
[91 nt withheld, positions 7186-7276]
A
[49 nt withheld, positions 7278-7326]
CCTTTGACGTTGGAGTCCACGTTCTTT
[37 nt withheld, positions 7354-7390]
ACCCTATCTCGGTCTATTCTTTTGATTTATAAGGGATTTTGCCGATTTCGGCCTATTGGTTAAAAAATGA
GCTGATTTAACAAAAATTTAACGCGAATTTTAACAAAATATTAACGCTTACAATTTAGGTGGCACTTTTC
GGGGAAATGTGCGCGGAACCCCTATTTGTTTATTTTTCTAAATACATTCAAATATGTATCCGCTCATGAG
ACAATAACCCTGATAAATGCTTCAATAATATTGAAAAAGGAAGAGTATGAGTATTCAACATTTCCGTGTC
GCCCTTATTCCCTTTTTTGCGGCATTTTGCCTTCCTGTTTTTGCTCACCCAGAAACGCTGGTGAAAGTAA
AAGATGCTGAAGATCAGTTGGGTGCACGAGTGGGTTACATCGAACTGGATCTCAACAGCGGTAAGATCCT
TGAGAGTTTTCGCCCCGAAGAACGTTTTCCAATGATGAGCACTTTTAAAGTTCTGCTATGTGGCGCGGTA
TTATCCCGTATTGACGCCGGGCAAGAGCAACTCGGTCGCCGCATACACTATTCTCAGAATGACTTGGTTG
AGTACTCACCAGTCACAGAAAAGCATCTTACGGATGGCATGACAGTAAGAGAATTATGCAGTGCTGCCAT
AACCATGAGTGATAACACTGCGGCCAACTTACTTCTGACAACGATCGGAGGACCGAAGGAGCTAACCGCT
TTTTTGCACAACATGGGGGATCATGTAACTCGCCTTGATCGTTGGGAACCGGAGCTGAATGAAGCCATAC
CAAACGACGAGCGTGACACCACGATGCCTGTAGCAATGGCAACAACGTTGCGCAAACTATTAACTGGCGA
ACTACTTACTCTAGCTTCCCGGCAACAATTAATAGACTGGATGGAGGCGGATAAAGTTGCAGGACCACTT
CTGCGCTCGGCCCTTCCGGCTGGCTGGTTTATTGCTGATAAATCTGGAGCCGGTGAGCGTGGGTCTCGCG
GTATCATTGCAGCACTGGGGCCAGATGGTAAGCCCTCCCGTATCGTAGTTATCTACACGACGGGGAGTCA
GGCAACTATGGATGAACGAAATAGACAGATCGCTGAGATAGGTGCCTCACTGATTAAGCATTGGTAACTG
TCAGACCAAGTTTACTCATATATACTTTAGATTGATTTAAAACTTCATTTTTAATTTAAAAGGATCTAGG
TGAAGATCCTTTTTGATAATCTCATGACCAAAATCCCTTAACGTGAGTTTTCGTTCCACTGAGCGTCAGA
CCCCGTAGAAAAGATCAAAGGATCTTCTTGAGATCCTTTTTTTCTGCGCGTAATCTGCTGCTTGCAAACA
AAAAAACCACCGCTACCAGCGGTGGTTTGTTTGCCGGATCAAGAGCTACCAACTCTTTTTCCGAAGGTAA
CTGGCTTCAGCAGAGCGCAGATACCAAATACTGTTCTTCTAGTGTAGCCGTAGTTAGGCCACCACTTCAA
GAACTCTGTAGCACCGCCTACATACCTCGCTCTGCTAATCCTGTTACCAGTGGCTGCTGCCAGTGGCGAT
AAGTCGTGTCTTACCGGGTTGGACTCAAGACGATAGTTACCGGATAAGGCGCAGCGGTCGGGCTGAACGG
GGGGTTCGTGCACACAGCCCAGCTTGGAGCGAACGACCTACACCGAACTGAGATACCTACAGCGTGAGCT
ATGAGAAAGCGCCACGCTTCCCGAAGGGAGAAAGGCGGACAGGTATCCGGTAAGCGGCAGGGTCGGAACA
GGAGAGCGCACGAGGGAGCTTCCAGGGGGAAACGCCTGGTATCTTTATAGTCCTGTCGGGTTTCGCCACC
TCTGACTTGAGCGTCGATTTTTGTGATGCTCGTCAGGGGGGCGGAGCCTATGGAAAAACGCCAGCAACGC
GGCCTTTTTACGGTTCCTGGCCTTTTGCTGGCCTTTTGCTCACATGTTCTTTCCTGCGTTATCCCCTGAT
TCTGTGGATAACCGTATTACCGCCTTTGAGTGAGCTGATACCGCTCGCCGCAGCCGAACGACCGAGCGCA
GCGAGTCAGTGAGCGAGGAAGCGGAAGAGCGCCCAATACGCAAACCGCCTCTCCCCGCGCGTTGGCCGAT
TCATTAATGCAGCTGGCACGACAGGTTTCCCGACTGGAAAGCGGGCAGTGAGCGCAACGCAATTAATGTG
AGTTAGCTCACTCATTAGGCACCCCAGGCTTTACACTTTATGCTTCCGGCTCGTATGTTGTGTGGAATTG
TGAGCGGATAACAATTTCACACAGGAAACAGCTATGACCATGATTACGCCAAGCGCGCAATTAACCCTCA
CTAAAGGGAACAAAAGCTGGAGCTGCAAGC
Features (pLannotate 1.2.2; 31 found; start..end, strand, type, name):
      5..231     +  promoter       RSV promoter: Rous sarcoma virus enhancer/promoter
    232..412     +  LTR            5' LTR (truncated): truncated 5' long terminal repeat (LTR) from HIV-1
    459..584     +  misc_feature   HIV-1 Ψ: packaging signal of human immunodeficiency virus type 1
    568..931     +  CDS            HIV-1 gag (fragment): gag protein from human immunodeficiency virus 1; gag
   1077..1310    +  misc_feature   RRE: The Rev response element (RRE) of HIV-1 allows for Rev-dependent mRNA export from the nucleus to the cytoplasm.
   1687..1713    +  CDS            Rev (fragment): human immunodeficiency virus 1 (HIV-1) Rev protein; rev; enhances nuclear export of unspliced and incompletely spliced viral mRNAs
   1720..1743    +  promoter       SV40 promoter (fragment): SV40 early promoter
   1744..1815    +  promoter       SV40 promoter (fragment): SV40 enhancer and early promoter
   1839..1974    +  rep_origin     SV40 ori: SV40 origin of replication
   2020..2616    +  CDS            PuroR (fragment): puromycin N-acetyltransferase; pac from Streptomyces; confers resistance to puromycin
   2665..2782    +  misc_feature   cPPT/CTS: central polypurine tract and central termination sequence of HIV-1
   2847..2913    +  CDS            small t antigen (fragment): SV40 (simian virus 40) small t antigen
   2920..4098    +  promoter       EF-1α promoter: strong constitutive promoter for human elongation factor EF-1α
   4115..5476    +  CDS            GABPA: GABPA_HUMAN - Also known as E4TF1A. Experimental evidence at protein level: Swiss-Prot protein existence level 1. Transcription factor capable of interacting with purine rich repeats (GA repeats). Necessary for the expression of the Adenovirus E4 gene. From Homo sapiens (Human).
   5492..5545    +  promoter       U6 promoter (fragment): RNA polymerase III promoter for human U6 snRNA
   5587..6175    +  misc_feature   WPRE: woodchuck hepatitis virus posttranscriptional regulatory element
   6226..6245    +  misc_feature   cPPT/CTS (fragment): central polypurine tract and central termination sequence of HIV-1
   6247..6480    +  LTR            3' LTR (ΔU3): self-inactivating 3' long terminal repeat (LTR) from HIV-1
   6558..6679    +  polyA_signal   SV40 poly(A) signal: SV40 polyadenylation signal
   6719..6854    +  rep_origin     SV40 ori: SV40 origin of replication
   6875..6893    -  promoter       T7 promoter: promoter for bacteriophage T7 RNA polymerase
   6901..7056    +  CDS            lacZα (fragment): LacZα fragment of β-galactosidase; lacZ fragment
   7061..7489    +  rep_origin     f1 ori (sequence partly withheld): f1 bacteriophage origin of replication; arrow indicates direction of (+) strand synthesis
   7542..7646    +  promoter       AmpR promoter: bla
   7647..8507    +  CDS            AmpR: β-lactamase; bla; confers resistance to ampicillin, carbenicillin, and related antibiotics
   8678..9266    +  rep_origin     ori: high-copy-number ColE1/pMB1/pBR322/pUC origin of replication
   9449..9541    +  CDS            lacI (fragment): lac repressor; lacI; The lac repressor binds to the lac operator to inhibit transcription in E. coli. This inhibition can be relieved by adding lactose or isopropyl-β-D-thiogalactopyranoside (IPTG).
   9554..9575    +  protein_bind   CAP binding site: CAP binding activates transcription in the presence of cAMP. E. coli catabolite activator protein
   9590..9620    +  promoter       lac promoter: promoter for the E. coli lac operon
   9628..9644    +  protein_bind   lac operator: The lac repressor binds to the lac operator to inhibit transcription in E. coli. This inhibition can be relieved by adding lactose or isopropyl-β-D-thiogalactopyranoside (IPTG). lac repressor encoded by lacI
   9689..9707    +  promoter       T3 promoter: promoter for bacteriophage T3 RNA polymerase
