[The description below was written by a language model from this plasmid's Addgene catalogue record and pLannotate feature annotations shown in this document.]
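Description:
TFORF2677 is a lentiviral mammalian expression plasmid built on the pLX_TRC317 backbone. It carries the human GABPA open reading frame, which encodes an ETS-family transcription factor that binds purine-rich GA repeats, and belongs to a large barcoded transcription factor ORF collection. In bacteria it replicates from a high-copy ColE1/pUC-type origin and is selected through the AmpR β-lactamase gene. An f1 origin and remnants of a lac/T7/T3 cloning region are also present in the backbone. The depositor notes that the plasmid can recombine, as is common for LTR-containing vectors.

The viral portion has a third-generation layout. An RSV promoter drives a truncated HIV-1 5' LTR, followed by the Ψ packaging signal with a gag fragment, the Rev response element for Rev-dependent export of the genomic RNA, a cPPT/CTS element and a self-inactivating ΔU3 3' LTR, with an SV40 polyadenylation signal downstream. Two expression units lie between the LTRs. An SV40 early promoter drives puromycin N-acetyltransferase, allowing selection of transduced mammalian cells. The strong constitutive EF-1α promoter drives the synthesized GABPA ORF, and a WPRE downstream enhances transcript stability and expression.

According to the catalogue entry, each construct in the collection carries a unique 24-bp barcode. This barcode is not annotated in the feature table, so its position is not stated, although a short unannotated stretch containing a U6 promoter fragment lies between the ORF and the WPRE. The barcode identifies which transcription factor a cell received, so the vector can be used for individual GABPA overexpression or in pooled overexpression screens such as directed-differentiation studies.
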