Addgene plasmid #142356: TFORF2677
Purpose: Lentiviral vector for overexpressing transcription factor ORFs with unique 24-bp barcodes. Barcodes facilitate identification of transcription factors in pooled screens.
Depositing lab: Feng Zhang. Depositing organization: Broad Institute. Publication: A transcription factor atlas of directed differentiation. Joung J, Ma S, Tay T, Geiger-Schuller KR, Kirchgatterer PC, Verdine VK, Guo B, Arias-Garcia MA, Allen WE, Singh A, Kuksenko O, Abudayyeh OO, Gootenberg JS, Fu Z, Macrae RK, Buenrostro JD, Regev A, Zhang F. Cell. 2023 Jan 5;186(1):209-229.e26. doi: 10.1016/j.cell.2022.11.026. PubMed 36608654.
Backbone
  Vector backbone: pLX_TRC317
  Backbone manufacturer: Broad Institute Genetic Perturbation Platform
  Backbone size w/o insert (bp): 8264
  Vector type: Mammalian Expression, Lentiviral
  Selectable markers: Puromycin
Growth in bacteria
  Bacterial resistance: Ampicillin, 100 μg/mL
  Growth temperature: 30°C
  Growth strain: NEB Stable
  Copy number: High Copy
Gene/Insert
  Gene/Insert name: GABPA
  Species: H. sapiens (human)
  Insert size (bp): 1466
  Entrez Gene: GABPA (a.k.a. E4TF1-60, E4TF1A, NFT2, NRF2, NRF2A, RCH04A07)
  Promoter: EF1a
  Cloning method: Unknown
  Sequencing primers: 5′ GGGTGGAGACTGAAGTTAGGCCAG; 3′ CACATAGCGTAAAAGGAGCAACATAG
Terms and licenses: Academic/Nonprofit Terms; Industry Terms: Not Available to Industry
Depositor comments: NM_001197297,NM_002040,XM_011529520,XM_011529521,XM_005260938,XM_017028313,ENST00000354828,ENST00000400075 . The transcription factor ORF portion of this plasmid was synthesized by Genewiz. Please test multiple small colonies in case of plasmid recombination. To make this collection available in a timely manner, a portion of this collection was not fully sequenced by Addgene. If an Addgene verified full plasmid sequence is not available, please contact us prior to placing an order to request the full sequence.
How to cite: TFORF2677 was a gift from Feng Zhang (Addgene plasmid # 142356 ; http://n2t.net/addgene:142356 ; RRID:Addgene_142356)
