>Addgene plasmid #142356 | TFORF2677 | depositor partial sequence | sequence record 279206 | Insert
ACCGCCACCATGACTAAAAGAGAAGCAGAGGAGCTGATAGAAATTGAGATTGATGGAACAGAGAAAGCAG
AGTGCACAGAAGAAAGCATTGTAGAACAAACCTACGCGCCAGCTGAATGTGTAAGCCAGGCCATAGACAT
CAATGAACCAATAGGCAATTTAAAGAAACTGCTAGAACCAAGACTACAGTGTTCTTTGGATGCTCATGAA
ATTTGTCTGCAAGATATCCAGCTGGATCCAGAACGAAGTTTATTTGACCAAGGAGTAAAAACAGATGGAA
CTGTACAGCTTAGTGTACAGGTAATTTCTTACCAAGGAATTGAACCAAAGTTAAACATCCTTGAAATTGT
TAAACCTGCGGACACTGTTGAGGTTGTTATTGATCCAGATGCCCACCATGCTGAATCAGAAGCACATCTT
GTTGAAGAAGCTCAAGTGATAACTCTTGATGGCACAAAACACATCACAACCATTTCAGATGAAACTTCAG
AACAAGTGACAAGATGGGCTGCTGCACTGGAAGGCTATAGGAAAGAACAAGAACGCCTTGGGATACCCTA
TGATCCCATACAGTGGTCCACAGACCAAGTCCTGCATTGGGTGGTTTGGGTAATGAAGGAATTCAGCATG
ACCGATATAGACCTCACCACACTCAACATTTCGGGGAGAGAATTATGTAGTCTCAACCAAGAAGATTTTT
TTCAGCGGGTTCCTCGGGGAGAAATTCTCTGGAGTCATCTGGAACTTCTCCGAAAATATGTATTGGCAAG
TCAAGAACAACAGATGAATGAAATAGTTACAATTGATCAACCTGTGCAAATTATTCCAGCATCAGTGCAA
TCTGCTACACCTACTACCATTAAAGTTATAAATAGTAGTGCGAAAGCAGCCAAAGTACAAAGAGCGCCGA
GGATTTCAGGAGAAGATAGAAGCTCACCTGGGAACAGAACAGGAAACAATGGCCAAATCCAACTATGGCA
GTTTTTGCTAGAACTTCTTACTGATAAGGACGCTCGAGACTGCATTTCTTGGGTTGGTGATGAAGGTGAA
TTTAAGCTAAATCAGCCTGAACTGGTTGCACAGAAATGGGGACAGCGTAAAAATAAGCCTACGATGAACT
ATGAGAAACTCAGTCGTGCATTAAGATATTATTACGATGGGGACATGATTTGTAAAGTTCAAGGCAAGAG
ATTTGTGTACAAGTTTGTCTGTGACTTGAAGACTCTTATTGGATACAGTGCAGCGGAGTTGAACCGTTTG
GTCACAGAATGTGAACAGAAGAAACTTGCAAAGATGCAGCTCCATGGAATTGCCCAGCCAGTCACAGCAG
TAGCTCTGGCTACTGCTTCTCTGCAAACGGAAAAGGATAATTAGTAATGAACTAGTCCGTAACTTGAAAG
TATTTCGATTTCTTGGCTTTATATATCTTGTGGAAAGGACGACTGGAACCTTTGCCAACCTCGAAA
