>Addgene plasmid #142356 | TFORF2677 | depositor partial sequence | sequence record 279207 | Barcode
CTGGAACCTTTGCCAACCTCGAAA
